>Addgene plasmid #85032 | CMV-C 197 E6 | addgene full sequence | sequence record 221694 | Addgene NGS Result
GACATTGATTATTGACTAGTTATTAATAGTAATCAATTACGGGGTCATTAGTTCATAGCCCATATATGGA
GTTCCGCGTTACATAACTTACGGTAAATGGCCCGCCTGGCTGACCGCCCAACGACCCCCGCCCATTGACG
TCAATAATGACGTATGTTCCCATAGTAACGCCAATAGGGACTTTCCATTGACGTCAATGGGTGGAGTATT
TACGGTAAACTGCCCACTTGGCAGTACATCAAGTGTATCATATGCCAAGTACGCCCCCTATTGACGTCAA
TGACGGTAAATGGCCCGCCTGGCATTATGCCCAGTACATGACCTTATGGGACTTTCCTACTTGGCAGTAC
ATCTACGTATTAGTCATCGCTATTACCATGGTGATGCGGTTTTGGCAGTACATCAATGGGCGTGGATAGC
GGTTTGACTCACGGGGATTTCCAAGTCTCCACCCCATTGACGTCAATGGGAGTTTGTTTTGGCACCAAAA
TCAACGGGACTTTCCAAAATGTCGTAACAACTCCGCCCCATTGACGCAAATGGGCGGTAGGCGTGTACGG
TGGGAGGTCTATATAAGCAGAGCTCGTTTAGTGAACCGTCAGATCGCCTGGAGACGCCATCCACGCTGTT
TTGACCTCCATAGAAGACACCGGGACCGATCCAGCCTCCGGTCGACCGATCCTGAGAACTTCAGGGTGAG
TTTGGGGACCCTTGATTGTTCTTTCTTTTTCGCTATTGTAAAATTCATGTTATATGGAGGGGGCAAAGTT
TTCAGGGTGTTGTTTAGAATGGGAAGATGTCCCTTGTATCACCATGGACCCTCATGATAATTTTGTTTCT
TTCACTTTCTACTCTGTTGACAACCATTGTCTCCTCTTATTTTCTTTTCATTTTCTGTAACTTTTTCGTT
AAACTTTAGCTTGCATTTGTAACGAATTTTTAAATTCACTTTTGTTTATTTGTCAGATTGTAAGTACTTT
CTCTAATCACTTTTTTTTCAAGGCAATCAGGGTATATTATATTGTACTTCAGCACAGTTTTAGAGAACAA
TTGTTATAATTAAATGATAAGGTAGAATATTTCTGCATATAAATTCTGGCTGGCGTGGAAATATTCTTAT
TGGTAGAAACAACTACACCCTGGTCATCATCCTGCCTTTCTCTTTATGGTTACAATGATATACACTGTTT
GAGATGAGGATAAAATACTCTGAGTCCAAACCGGGCCCCTCTGCTAACCATGTTCATGCCTTCTTCTCTT
TCCTACAGCTCCTGGGCAACGTGCTGGTTGTTGTGCTGTCTCATCATTTTGGCAAAGAATTCCTCGACGG
ATCCATGGAGCCCCTGCTGAAGCCTCTGAGTATTGATGAGTATTGTAACTATTTCCACATTGATTCCCTG
TATCTGACCCTGCCCTGTATTTTCTGCCACAACATCATTGACAGCCTGCAGCTGACCATCTTTCAGCGGA
GACAGCTGTCCCTGGTGTGGAGGGGGGATAATTGTTTCGCCGCTTGCCTGTCTTGTATCGCAAACGTGGC
CAAGCTGGAGCGCAACAAGTACTTTCAGTGCCTGGTCAAGGGCGACTATATTGAACATTGTACCCAGACA
CCCCTGCAGAACCTGCTGGTCCGATGCCTGTTCTGTATGGCTCTGCTGGGCGGGGACGAGAAAATCGATG
TGATTGCCAGCGGAGAAAACTTCTACCTGGTGCGGGGCGCTTGGAAGAGTGTCTGTAGAAACTGTAGCCA
GAACGCTTGGGGAGAAAGTAATAACTCAGGATCCGATATCGACTACAAGGATGACGATGACAAGCTCGAT
GGAGGATACCCATACGATGTTCCAGATTACGCTTAGAGATCCGTCGAGGAATTCACTCCTCAGGTGCAGG
CTGCCTATCAGAAGGTGGTGGCTGGTGTGGCCAATGCCCTGGCTCACAAATACCACTGAGATCTTTTTCC
CTCTGCCAAAAATTATGGGGACATCATGAAGCCCCTTGAGCATCTGACTTCTGGCTAATAAAGGAAATTT
ATTTTCATTGCAATAGTGTGTTGGAATTTTTTGTGTCTCTCACTCGGAAGGACATATGGGAGGGCAAATC
ATTTAAAACATCAGAATGAGTATTTGGTTTAGAGTTTGGCAACATATGCCCATATGCTGGCTGCCATGAA
CAAAGGTTGGCTATAAAGAGGTCATCAGTATATGAAACAGCCCCCTGCTGTCCATTCCTTATTCCATAGA
AAAGCCTTGACTTGAGGTTAGATTTTTTTTATATTTTGTTTTGTGTTATTTTTTTCTTTAACATCCCTAA
AATTTTCCTTACATGTTTTACTAGCCAGATTTTTCCTCCTCTCCTGACTACTCCCAGTCATAGCTGTCCC
TCTTCTCTTATGGAGATCCCTCGACGGATCGGCCGCAATTCGTAATCATGTCATAGCTGTTTCCTGTGTG
AAATTGTTATCCGCTCACAATTCCACACAACATACGAGCCGGAAGCATAAAGTGTAAAGCCTGGGGTGCC
TAATGAGTGAGCTAACTCACATTAATTGCGTTGCGCTCACTGCCCGCTTTCCAGTCGGGAAACCTGTCGT
GCCAGCTGCATTAATGAATCGGCCAACGCGCGGGGAGAGGCGGTTTGCGTATTGGGCGCTCTTCCGCTTC
CTCGCTCACTGACTCGCTGCGCTCGGTCGTTCGGCTGCGGCGAGCGGTATCAGCTCACTCAAAGGCGGTA
ATACGGTTATCCACAGAATCAGGGGATAACGCAGGAAAGAACATGTGAGCAAAAGGCCAGCAAAAGGCCA
GGAACCGTAAAAAGGCCGCGTTGCTGGCGTTTTTCCATAGGCTCCGCCCCCCTGACGAGCATCACAAAAA
TCGACGCTCAAGTCAGAGGTGGCGAAACCCGACAGGACTATAAAGATACCAGGCGTTTCCCCCTGGAAGC
TCCCTCGTGCGCTCTCCTGTTCCGACCCTGCCGCTTACCGGATACCTGTCCGCCTTTCTCCCTTCGGGAA
GCGTGGCGCTTTCTCATAGCTCACGCTGTAGGTATCTCAGTTCGGTGTAGGTCGTTCGCTCCAAGCTGGG
CTGTGTGCACGAACCCCCCGTTCAGCCCGACCGCTGCGCCTTATCCGGTAACTATCGTCTTGAGTCCAAC
CCGGTAAGACACGACTTATCGCCACTGGCAGCAGCCACTGGTAACAGGATTAGCAGAGCGAGGTATGTAG
GCGGTGCTACAGAGTTCTTGAAGTGGTGGCCTAACTACGGCTACACTAGAAGAACAGTATTTGGTATCTG
CGCTCTGCTGAAGCCAGTTACCTTCGGAAAAAGAGTTGGTAGCTCTTGATCCGGCAAACAAACCACCGCT
GGTAGCGGTGGTTTTTTTGTTTGCAAGCAGCAGATTACGCGCAGAAAAAAAGGATCTCAAGAAGATCCTT
TGATCTTTTCTACGGGGTCTGACGCTCAGTGGAACGAAAACTCACGTTAAGGGATTTTGGTCATGAGATT
ATCAAAAAGGATCTTCACCTAGATCCTTTTAAATTAAAAATGAAGTTTTAAATCAATCTAAAGTATATAT
GAGTAAACTTGGTCTGACAGTTACCAATGCTTAATCAGTGAGGCACCTATCTCAGCGATCTGTCTATTTC
GTTCATCCATAGTTGCCTGACTCCCCGTCGTGTAGATAACTACGATACGGGAGGGCTTACCATCTGGCCC
CAGTGCTGCAATGATACCGCGAGACCCACGCTCACCGGCTCCAGATTTATCAGCAATAAACCAGCCAGCC
GGAAGGGCCGAGCGCAGAAGTGGTCCTGCAACTTTATCCGCCTCCATCCAGTCTATTAATTGTTGCCGGG
AAGCTAGAGTAAGTAGTTCGCCAGTTAATAGTTTGCGCAACGTTGTTGCCATTGCTACAGGCATCGTGGT
GTCACGCTCGTCGTTTGGTATGGCTTCATTCAGCTCCGGTTCCCAACGATCAAGGCGAGTTACATGATCC
CCCATGTTGTGCAAAAAAGCGGTTAGCTCCTTCGGTCCTCCGATCGTTGTCAGAAGTAAGTTGGCCGCAG
TGTTATCACTCATGGTTATGGCAGCACTGCATAATTCTCTTACTGTCATGCCATCCGTAAGATGCTTTTC
TGTGACTGGTGAGTACTCAACCAAGTCATTCTGAGAATAGTGTATGCGGCGACCGAGTTGCTCTTGCCCG
GCGTCAATACGGGATAATACCGCGCCACATAGCAGAACTTTAAAAGTGCTCATCATTGGAAAACGTTCTT
CGGGGCGAAAACTCTCAAGGATCTTACCGCTGTTGAGATCCAGTTCGATGTAACCCACTCGTGCACCCAA
CTGATCTTCAGCATCTTTTACTTTCACCAGCGTTTCTGGGTGAGCAAAAACAGGAAGGCAAAATGCCGCA
AAAAAGGGAATAAGGGCGACACGGAAATGTTGAATACTCATACTCTTCCTTTTTCAATATTATTGAAGCA
TTTATCAGGGTTATTGTCTCATGAGCGGATACATATTTGAATGTATTTAGAAAAATAAACAAATAGGGGT
TCCGCGCACATTTCCCCGAAAAGTGCCACCTGACGTCTAAGAAACCATTATTATCATGACATTAACCTAT
AAAAATAGGCGTATCACGAGGCCCTTTCGTCTCGCGCGTTTCGGTGATGACGGTGAAAACCTCTGACACA
TGCAGCTCCCGGAGACGGTCACAGCTTGTCTGTAAGCGGATGCCGGGAGCAGACAAGCCCGTCAGGGCGC
GTCAGCGGGTGTTGGCGGGTGTCGGGGCTGGCTTAACTATGCGGCATCAGAGCAGATTGTACTGAGAGTG
CACCATATGCGGTGTGAAATACCGCACAGATGCGTAAGGAGAAAATACCGCATCAGGCGCCATTCGCCAT
TCAGGCTGCGCAACTGTTGGGAAGGGCGATCGGTGCGGGCCTCTTCGCTATTACGCCAGCTGGCGAAAGG
GGGATGTGCTGCAAGGCGATTAAGTTGGGTAACGCCAGGGTTTTCCCAGTCACGACGTTGTAAAACGACG
GCCAGTGCCAAGCTTCACGCTGCCGCAAGCACTCAGGGCGCAAGGGCTGCTAAAGGAAGCGGAACACGTA
GAAAGCCAGTCCGCAGAAACGGTGCTGACCCCGGATGAATGTCAGCTACTGGGCTATCTGGACAAGGGAA
AACGCAAGCGCAAAGAGAAAGCAGGTAGCTTGCAGTGGGCTTACATGGCGATAGCTAGACTGGGCGGTTT
TATGGACAGCAAGCGAACCGGAATTGCCAGCTGGGGCGCCCTCTGGTAAGGTTGGGAAGCCCTGCAAAGT
AAACTGGATGGCTTTCTTGCCGCCAAGGATCTGATGGCGCAGGGGATCAAGATCCTGCTTCATCCCCGTG
GCCCGTTGCTCGCGTTTGCTGGCGGTGTCCCCGGAAGAAATATATTTGCATGTCTTTAGTTCTATGATGA
CACAAACCCCGCCCAGCGTCTTGTCATTGGCGAATTCGAACACGCAGATGCAGTCGGGGCGGCGCGGTCC
CAGGTCCACTTCGCATATTAAGGTGACGCGTGTGGCCTCGAACACCGAGCGACCCTGCAGCGACCCGCTT
AACAGCGTCAACAGCGTGCCGCAGATCTGATCAAGAGACAGGATGAGGATCGTTTCGCATGATTGAACAA
GATGGATTGCACGCAGGTTCTCCGGCCGCTTGGGTGGAGAGGCTATTCGGCTATGACTGGGCACAACAGA
CAATCGGCTGCTCTGATGCCGCCGTGTTCCGGCTGTCAGCGCAGGGGCGCCCGGTTCTTTTTGTCAAGAC
CGACCTGTCCGGTGCCCTGAATGAACTGCAGGACGAGGCAGCGCGGCTATCGTGGCTGGCCACGACGGGC
GTTCCTTGCGCAGCTGTGCTCGACGTTGTCACTGAAGCGGGAAGGGACTGGCTGCTATTGGGCGAAGTGC
CGGGGCAGGATCTCCTGTCATCTCACCTTGCTCCTGCCGAGAAAGTATCCATCATGGCTGATGCAATGCG
GCGGCTGCATACGCTTGATCCGGCTACCTGCCCATTCGACCACCAAGCGAAACATCGCATCGAGCGAGCA
CGTACTCGGATGGAAGCCGGTCTTGTCGATCAGGATGATCTGGACGAAGAGCATCAGGGGCTCGCGCCAG
CCGAACTGTTCGCCAGGCTCAAGGCGCGCATGCCCGACGGCGAGGATCTCGTCGTGACCCATGGCGATGC
CTGCTTGCCGAATATCATGGTGGAAAATGGCCGCTTTTCTGGATTCATCGACTGTGGCCGGCTGGGTGTG
GCGGACCGCTATCAGGACATAGCGTTGGCTACCCGTGATATTGCTGAAGAGCTTGGCGGCGAATGGGCTG
ACCGCTTCCTCGTGCTTTACGGTATCGCCGCTCCCGATTCGCAGCGCATCGCCTTCTATCGCCTTCTTGA
CGAGTTCTTCTGAGCGGGACTCTGGGGTTCGAAATGACCGACCAAGCGACGCCCAACCTGCCATCACGAG
ATTTCGATTCCACCGCCGCCTTCTATGAAAGGTTGGGCTTCGGAATCGTTTTCCGGGACGCCGGCTGGAT
GATCCTCCAGCGCGGGGATCTCATGCTGGAGTTCTTCGCCCACCCCGGGAGATGGGGGAGGCTAACTGAA
ACACGGAAGGAGACAATACCGGAAGGAACCCGCGCTATGACGGCAATAAAAAGACAGAATAAAACGCACG
GTGTTGGGTCGTTTGTTCATAAACGCGGGGTTCGGTCCCAGGGCTGGCACTCTGTCGATACCCCACCGAG
ACCCCATTGGGGCCAATACGCCCGCGTTTCTTCCTTTTCCCCACCCCACCCCCCAAGTTCGGGTGAAGGC
CCAGGGCTCGCAGCCAACGTCGGGGCGGCAAGCCCTGCCATAGCCACGGGCCCCGTGGGTTAGGGACGGC
GGATCGCGGCCCTCTAGAGAGCTTGGCCCATTGCATACGTTGTATCCATATCATAATATGTACATTTATA
TTGGCTCATGTCCAACATTACCGCCATGTT
Features (pLannotate 1.2.2; 23 found; start..end, strand, type, name):
      1..380     +  enhancer       CMV enhancer: human cytomegalovirus immediate early enhancer
    381..584     +  promoter       CMV promoter: human cytomegalovirus (CMV) immediate early promoter
    696..1268    +  intron         β-globin intron: intron from rabbit β-globin gene
   1794..1814    +  CDS            FLAG (fragment): FLAG® epitope tag, followed by an enterokinase cleavage site
   1827..1855    +  CDS            3xHA (fragment): three tandem HA epitope tags
   1869..1946    +  CDS            HBB (fragment): HBB_PONPY - Experimental evidence at transcript level: Swiss-Prot protein existence level 2. Involved in oxygen transport from the lung to the various peripheral tissues. From Pongo pygmaeus (Bornean orangutan).
   2017..2072    +  polyA_signal   β-globin poly(A) signal: rabbit β-globin polyadenylation signal (Gil and Proudfoot, 1987)
   2454..2470    -  protein_bind   lac operator: The lac repressor binds to the lac operator to inhibit transcription in E. coli. This inhibition can be relieved by adding lactose or isopropyl-β-D-thiogalactopyranoside (IPTG). lac repressor encoded by lacI
   2478..2508    -  promoter       lac promoter: promoter for the E. coli lac operon
   2523..2544    -  protein_bind   CAP binding site: CAP binding activates transcription in the presence of cAMP. E. coli catabolite activator protein
   2557..2649    -  CDS            lacI (fragment): lac repressor; lacI; The lac repressor binds to the lac operator to inhibit transcription in E. coli. This inhibition can be relieved by adding lactose or isopropyl-β-D-thiogalactopyranoside (IPTG).
   2832..3420    -  rep_origin     ori: high-copy-number ColE1/pMB1/pBR322/pUC origin of replication
   3591..4451    -  CDS            AmpR: β-lactamase; bla; confers resistance to ampicillin, carbenicillin, and related antibiotics
   4452..4556    -  promoter       AmpR promoter: bla
   4651..4686    +  CDS            rop (fragment): Rop protein, which maintains plasmids at low copy number; rop
   4788..4887    +  misc_feature   bom (fragment): basis of mobility region from pBR322
   4893..5047    -  CDS            lacZα (fragment): LacZα fragment of β-galactosidase; lacZ fragment
   5051..5374    +  CDS            tnpA (fragment): TN5P_ECOLX - Also known as tnp. Experimental evidence at protein level: Swiss-Prot protein existence level 1. Mediates transposition of transposon Tn5 by a 'cut and paste' mechanism. First, the monomeric transposase binds the 19 bp inverted DNA repeats flanking the transposon. Then, dimerization of the DNA- bound transposase creates a synaptic DNA complex. After nicking of the first DNA strand, excision of the transposon proceeds through a series of intermediates. The transposase then mediates the insertion of the transposon at a new site by strand transfer. The activity of the wild- type tran
   5457..5602    +  promoter       HSV TK promoter: herpes simplex virus thymidine kinase promoter
   5659..6450    +  CDS            neo: KKA2_KLEPN - Also known as kan, nptII. Experimental evidence at protein level: Swiss-Prot protein existence level 1. Resistance to kanamycin, neomycin, paromomycin, ribostamycin, butirosin and gentamicin B. From Klebsiella pneumoniae.
   6474..6629    +  CDS            ble (fragment): BLE_KLEPN - Experimental evidence at protein level: Swiss-Prot protein existence level 1. Binding protein with a strong affinity to the bleomycin family of antibiotics. Binds to CL990; an antimitotic-antibiotic compound. From Klebsiella pneumoniae.
   6691..6738    +  polyA_signal   HSV TK poly(A) signal: herpes simplex virus thymidine kinase polyadenylation signal (Cole and Stacy, 1985)
   6829..6845    -  polyA_signal   bGH poly(A) signal (fragment): bovine growth hormone polyadenylation signal
