[The description below was written by a language model from this plasmid's Addgene catalogue record and pLannotate feature annotations shown in this document.]
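Description:
CMV-C 197 E6 is a mammalian expression plasmid built on the CMV bam neo backbone that produces the E6 protein of the gamma human papillomavirus type 197 carrying carboxy-terminal FLAG and HA epitope tags. The roughly 444 bp E6 coding sequence is a synthetic, codon-optimized version cloned into a BamHI site that is retained on both sides. The feature table does not annotate the insert itself, but there is an unannotated gap between the β-globin intron and the tag sequences where it would sit. One catalogue note describes the synthesized template as HPV 197 E7, which conflicts with the E6 name used in the rest of the record. The sequenced record (7,030 nt) is also slightly shorter than the stated total size of 7,044 bp.

Expression is driven by the human cytomegalovirus immediate early enhancer and promoter, followed by a rabbit β-globin intron that generally improves transcript processing and expression. The open reading frame continues into backbone-encoded FLAG and HA tags, and transcription ends at a rabbit β-globin polyadenylation signal, with a short β-globin coding remnant in between. A separate cassette, consisting of the HSV thymidine kinase promoter, the neo (nptII) gene and the HSV TK poly(A) signal, allows G418 selection of stably transfected cells. The adjacent Tn5 transposase and ble fragments are leftovers from the source of the neo gene. In E. coli the plasmid is maintained at high copy number through a ColE1/pUC-type origin and selected with ampicillin via β-lactamase. Various lac, rop and bom fragments are backbone remnants.

The dual tag suits tandem affinity purification and immunodetection, consistent with the associated study, which was a proteomic analysis of cellular proteins that associate with HPV 197 E6 and E7.
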