Addgene plasmid #85032: CMV-C 197 E6
Purpose: C-Flag/HA tagged HPV 197 E6
Depositing lab: Karl Munger. Depositing organization: Tufts University. Publication: Proteomic analysis of the gamma human papillomavirus type 197 E6 and E7 associated cellular proteins. Grace M, Munger K. Virology. 2016 Oct 20;500:71-81. doi: 10.1016/j.virol.2016.10.010. PubMed 27771561.
Backbone
  Vector backbone: CMV bam neo
  Backbone size w/o insert (bp): 6600
  Total vector size (bp): 7044
  Vector type: Mammalian Expression
  Selectable markers: Neomycin (select with G418)
Growth in bacteria
  Bacterial resistance: Ampicillin, 100 μg/mL
  Growth temperature: 37°C
  Growth strain: DH5alpha
  Copy number: High Copy
Gene/Insert
  Gene/Insert name: HPV 197 E6
  Species: HPV 197
  Insert size (bp): 444
  Mutation: Codon optimized for expression
  Promoter: CMV
  Tag / fusion protein: Flag (C terminal on backbone); HA (C terminal on backbone)
  Cloning method: Restriction Enzyme; 5′ cloning site BamHI (not destroyed); 3′ cloning site BamHI (not destroyed)
  Sequencing primers: 5′ Bglobin-intron-F; 3′ Bglobin-pA-R
Resource information
  A portion of this plasmid was derived from a plasmid made by: Original template DNA was synthesized by Genscript as a codon-optimized version of HPV 197 E7.
Terms and licenses: Academic/Nonprofit Terms; Industry Terms: Not Available to Industry
How to cite: CMV-C 197 E6 was a gift from Karl Munger (Addgene plasmid # 85032 ; http://n2t.net/addgene:85032 ; RRID:Addgene_85032)
